>Addgene plasmid #86320 | PX458_HBP1_1 | depositor full sequence | sequence record 168201 | Full Sequence
TTTTGCTCACATGTNNGAGGGCCTATTTCCCATGATTCCTTCATATTTGCATATACGATACAAGGCTGTT
AGAGAGATAATTGGAATTAATTTGACTGTAAACACAAAGATATTAGTACAAAATACGTGACGTAGAAAGT
AATAATTTCTTGGGTAGTTTGCAGTTTTAAAATTATGTTTTAAAATGGACTATCATATGCTTACCGTAAC
TTGAAAGTATTTCGATTTCTTGGCTTTATATATCTTGTGGAAAGGACGAAACACCGCTCACAACAACATT
AAACCGTTTTAGAGCTAGAAATAGCAAGTTAAAATAAGGCTAGTCCGTTATCAACTTGAAAAAGTGGCAC
CGAGTCGGTGCTTTTTTGTTTTAGAGCTAGAAATAGCAAGTTAAAATAAGGCTAGTCCGTTTTTAGCGCG
TGCGCCAATTCTGCAGACAAATGGCTCTAGAGGTACCCGTTACATAACTTACGGTAAATGGCCCGCCTGG
CTGACCGCCCAACGACCCCCGCCCATTGACGTCAATAGTAACGCCAATAGGGACTTTCCATTGACGTCAA
TGGGTGGAGTATTTACGGTAAACTGCCCACTTGGCAGTACATCAAGTGTATCATATGCCAAGTACGCCCC
CTATTGACGTCAATGACGGTAAATGGCCCGCCTGGCATTGTGCCCAGTACATGACCTTATGGGACTTTCC
TACTTGGCAGTACATCTACGTATTAGTCATCGCTATTACCATGGTCGAGGTGAGCCCCACGTTCTGCTTC
ACTCTCCCCATCTCCCCCCCCTCCCCACCCCCAATTTTGTATTTATTTATTTTTTAATTATTTTGTGCAG
CGATGGGGGCGGGGGGGGGGGGGGGGCGCGCGCCAGGCGGGGCGGGGCGGGGCGAGGGGCGGGGCGGGGC
GAGGCGGAGAGGTGCGGCGGCAGCCAATCAGAGCGGCGCGCTCCGAAAGTTTCCTTTTATGGCGAGGCGG
CGGCGGCGGCGGCCCTATAAAAAGCGAAGCGCGCGGCGGGCGGGAGTCGCTGCGACGCTGCCTTCGCCCC
GTGCCCCGCTCCGCCGCCGCCTCGCGCCGCCCGCCCCGGCTCTGACTGACCGCGTTACTCCCACAGGTGA
GCGGGCGGGACGGCCCTTCTCCTCCGGGCTGTAATTAGCTGAGCAAGAGGTAAGGGTTTAAGGGATGGTT
GGTTGGTGGGGTATTAATGTTTAATTACCTGGAGCACCTGCCTGAAATCACTTTTTTTCAGGTTGGACCG
GTGCCACCATGGACTATAAGGACCACGACGGAGACTACAAGGATCATGATATTGATTACAAAGACGATGA
CGATAAGATGGCCCCAAAGAAGAAGCGGAAGGTCGGTATCCACGGAGTCCCAGCAGCCGACAAGAAGTAC
AGCATCGGCCTGGACATCGGCACCAACTCTGTGGGCTGGGCCGTGATCACCGACGAGTACAAGGTGCCCA
GCAAGAAATTCAAGGTGCTGGGCAACACCGACCGGCACAGCATCAAGAAGAACCTGATCGGAGCCCTGCT
GTTCGACAGCGGCGAAACAGCCGAGGCCACCCGGCTGAAGAGAACCGCCAGAAGAAGATACACCAGACGG
AAGAACCGGATCTGCTATCTGCAAGAGATCTTCAGCAACGAGATGGCCAAGGTGGACGACAGCTTCTTCC
ACAGACTGGAAGAGTCCTTCCTGGTGGAAGAGGATAAGAAGCACGAGCGGCACCCCATCTTCGGCAACAT
CGTGGACGAGGTGGCCTACCACGAGAAGTACCCCACCATCTACCACCTGAGAAAGAAACTGGTGGACAGC
ACCGACAAGGCCGACCTGCGGCTGATCTATCTGGCCCTGGCCCACATGATCAAGTTCCGGGGCCACTTCC
TGATCGAGGGCGACCTGAACCCCGACAACAGCGACGTGGACAAGCTGTTCATCCAGCTGGTGCAGACCTA
CAACCAGCTGTTCGAGGAAAACCCCATCAACGCCAGCGGCGTGGACGCCAAGGCCATCCTGTCTGCCAGA
CTGAGCAAGAGCAGACGGCTGGAAAATCTGATCGCCCAGCTGCCCGGCGAGAAGAAGAATGGCCTGTTCG
GAAACCTGATTGCCCTGAGCCTGGGCCTGACCCCCAACTTCAAGAGCAACTTCGACCTGGCCGAGGATGC
CAAACTGCAGCTGAGCAAGGACACCTACGACGACGACCTGGACAACCTGCTGGCCCAGATCGGCGACCAG
TACGCCGACCTGTTTCTGGCCGCCAAGAACCTGTCCGACGCCATCCTGCTGAGCGACATCCTGAGAGTGA
ACACCGAGATCACCAAGGCCCCCCTGAGCGCCTCTATGATCAAGAGATACGACGAGCACCACCAGGACCT
GACCCTGCTGAAAGCTCTCGTGCGGCAGCAGCTGCCTGAGAAGTACAAAGAGATTTTCTTCGACCAGAGC
AAGAACGGCTACGCCGGCTACATTGACGGCGGAGCCAGCCAGGAAGAGTTCTACAAGTTCATCAAGCCCA
TCCTGGAAAAGATGGACGGCACCGAGGAACTGCTCGTGAAGCTGAACAGAGAGGACCTGCTGCGGAAGCA
GCGGACCTTCGACAACGGCAGCATCCCCCACCAGATCCACCTGGGAGAGCTGCACGCCATTCTGCGGCGG
CAGGAAGATTTTTACCCATTCCTGAAGGACAACCGGGAAAAGATCGAGAAGATCCTGACCTTCCGCATCC
CCTACTACGTGGGCCCTCTGGCCAGGGGAAACAGCAGATTCGCCTGGATGACCAGAAAGAGCGAGGAAAC
CATCACCCCCTGGAACTTCGAGGAAGTGGTGGACAAGGGCGCTTCCGCCCAGAGCTTCATCGAGCGGATG
ACCAACTTCGATAAGAACCTGCCCAACGAGAAGGTGCTGCCCAAGCACAGCCTGCTGTACGAGTACTTCA
CCGTGTATAACGAGCTGACCAAAGTGAAATACGTGACCGAGGGAATGAGAAAGCCCGCCTTCCTGAGCGG
CGAGCAGAAAAAGGCCATCGTGGACCTGCTGTTCAAGACCAACCGGAAAGTGACCGTGAAGCAGCTGAAA
GAGGACTACTTCAAGAAAATCGAGTGCTTCGACTCCGTGGAAATCTCCGGCGTGGAAGATCGGTTCAACG
CCTCCCTGGGCACATACCACGATCTGCTGAAAATTATCAAGGACAAGGACTTCCTGGACAATGAGGAAAA
CGAGGACATTCTGGAAGATATCGTGCTGACCCTGACACTGTTTGAGGACAGAGAGATGATCGAGGAACGG
CTGAAAACCTATGCCCACCTGTTCGACGACAAAGTGATGAAGCAGCTGAAGCGGCGGAGATACACCGGCT
GGGGCAGGCTGAGCCGGAAGCTGATCAACGGCATCCGGGACAAGCAGTCCGGCAAGACAATCCTGGATTT
CCTGAAGTCCGACGGCTTCGCCAACAGAAACTTCATGCAGCTGATCCACGACGACAGCCTGACCTTTAAA
GAGGACATCCAGAAAGCCCAGGTGTCCGGCCAGGGCGATAGCCTGCACGAGCACATTGCCAATCTGGCCG
GCAGCCCCGCCATTAAGAAGGGCATCCTGCAGACAGTGAAGGTGGTGGACGAGCTCGTGAAAGTGATGGG
CCGGCACAAGCCCGAGAACATCGTGATCGAAATGGCCAGAGAGAACCAGACCACCCAGAAGGGACAGAAG
AACAGCCGCGAGAGAATGAAGCGGATCGAAGAGGGCATCAAAGAGCTGGGCAGCCAGATCCTGAAAGAAC
ACCCCGTGGAAAACACCCAGCTGCAGAACGAGAAGCTGTACCTGTACTACCTGCAGAATGGGCGGGATAT
GTACGTGGACCAGGAACTGGACATCAACCGGCTGTCCGACTACGATGTGGACCATATCGTGCCTCAGAGC
TTTCTGAAGGACGACTCCATCGACAACAAGGTGCTGACCAGAAGCGACAAGAACCGGGGCAAGAGCGACA
ACGTGCCCTCCGAAGAGGTCGTGAAGAAGATGAAGAACTACTGGCGGCAGCTGCTGAACGCCAAGCTGAT
TACCCAGAGAAAGTTCGACAATCTGACCAAGGCCGAGAGAGGCGGCCTGAGCGAACTGGATAAGGCCGGC
TTCATCAAGAGACAGCTGGTGGAAACCCGGCAGATCACAAAGCACGTGGCACAGATCCTGGACTCCCGGA
TGAACACTAAGTACGACGAGAATGACAAGCTGATCCGGGAAGTGAAAGTGATCACCCTGAAGTCCAAGCT
GGTGTCCGATTTCCGGAAGGATTTCCAGTTTTACAAAGTGCGCGAGATCAACAACTACCACCACGCCCAC
GACGCCTACCTGAACGCCGTCGTGGGAACCGCCCTGATCAAAAAGTACCCTAAGCTGGAAAGCGAGTTCG
TGTACGGCGACTACAAGGTGTACGACGTGCGGAAGATGATCGCCAAGAGCGAGCAGGAAATCGGCAAGGC
TACCGCCAAGTACTTCTTCTACAGCAACATCATGAACTTTTTCAAGACCGAGATTACCCTGGCCAACGGC
GAGATCCGGAAGCGGCCTCTGATCGAGACAAACGGCGAAACCGGGGAGATCGTGTGGGATAAGGGCCGGG
ATTTTGCCACCGTGCGGAAAGTGCTGAGCATGCCCCAAGTGAATATCGTGAAAAAGACCGAGGTGCAGAC
AGGCGGCTTCAGCAAAGAGTCTATCCTGCCCAAGAGGAACAGCGATAAGCTGATCGCCAGAAAGAAGGAC
TGGGACCCTAAGAAGTACGGCGGCTTCGACAGCCCCACCGTGGCCTATTCTGTGCTGGTGGTGGCCAAAG
TGGAAAAGGGCAAGTCCAAGAAACTGAAGAGTGTGAAAGAGCTGCTGGGGATCACCATCATGGAAAGAAG
CAGCTTCGAGAAGAATCCCATCGACTTTCTGGAAGCCAAGGGCTACAAAGAAGTGAAAAAGGACCTGATC
ATCAAGCTGCCTAAGTACTCCCTGTTCGAGCTGGAAAACGGCCGGAAGAGAATGCTGGCCTCTGCCGGCG
AACTGCAGAAGGGAAACGAACTGGCCCTGCCCTCCAAATATGTGAACTTCCTGTACCTGGCCAGCCACTA
TGAGAAGCTGAAGGGCTCCCCCGAGGATAATGAGCAGAAACAGCTGTTTGTGGAACAGCACAAGCACTAC
CTGGACGAGATCATCGAGCAGATCAGCGAGTTCTCCAAGAGAGTGATCCTGGCCGACGCTAATCTGGACA
AAGTGCTGTCCGCCTACAACAAGCACCGGGATAAGCCCATCAGAGAGCAGGCCGAGAATATCATCCACCT
GTTTACCCTGACCAATCTGGGAGCCCCTGCCGCCTTCAAGTACTTTGACACCACCATCGACCGGAAGAGG
TACACCAGCACCAAAGAGGTGCTGGACGCCACCCTGATCCACCAGAGCATCACCGGCCTGTACGAGACAC
GGATCGACCTGTCTCAGCTGGGAGGCGACAAAAGGCCGGCGGCCACGAAAAAGGCCGGCCAGGCAAAAAA
GAAAAAGGAATTCGGCAGTGGAGAGGGCAGAGGAAGTCTGCTAACATGCGGTGACGTCGAGGAGAATCCT
GGCCCAGTGAGCAAGGGCGAGGAGCTGTTCACCGGGGTGGTGCCCATCCTGGTCGAGCTGGACGGCGACG
TAAACGGCCACAAGTTCAGCGTGTCCGGCGAGGGCGAGGGCGATGCCACCTACGGCAAGCTGACCCTGAA
GTTCATCTGCACCACCGGCAAGCTGCCCGTGCCCTGGCCCACCCTCGTGACCACCCTGACCTACGGCGTG
CAGTGCTTCAGCCGCTACCCCGACCACATGAAGCAGCACGACTTCTTCAAGTCCGCCATGCCCGAAGGCT
ACGTCCAGGAGCGCACCATCTTCTTCAAGGACGACGGCAACTACAAGACCCGCGCCGAGGTGAAGTTCGA
GGGCGACACCCTGGTGAACCGCATCGAGCTGAAGGGCATCGACTTCAAGGAGGACGGCAACATCCTGGGG
CACAAGCTGGAGTACAACTACAACAGCCACAACGTCTATATCATGGCCGACAAGCAGAAGAACGGCATCA
AGGTGAACTTCAAGATCCGCCACAACATCGAGGACGGCAGCGTGCAGCTCGCCGACCACTACCAGCAGAA
CACCCCCATCGGCGACGGCCCCGTGCTGCTGCCCGACAACCACTACCTGAGCACCCAGTCCGCCCTGAGC
AAAGACCCCAACGAGAAGCGCGATCACATGGTCCTGCTGGAGTTCGTGACCGCCGCCGGGATCACTCTCG
GCATGGACGAGCTGTACAAGGAATTCTAACTAGAGCTCGCTGATCAGCCTCGACTGTGCCTTCTAGTTGC
CAGCCATCTGTTGTTTGCCCCTCCCCCGTGCCTTCCTTGACCCTGGAAGGTGCCACTCCCACTGTCCTTT
CCTAATAAAATGAGGAAATTGCATCGCATTGTCTGAGTAGGTGTCATTCTATTCTGGGGGGTGGGGTGGG
GCAGGACAGCAAGGGGGAGGATTGGGAAGAGAATAGCAGGCATGCTGGGGAGCGGCCGCAGGAACCCCTA
GTGATGGAGTTGGCCACTCCCTCTCTGCGCGCTCGCTCGCTCACTGAGGCCGGGCGACCAAAGGTCGCCC
GACGCCCGGGCTTTGCCCGGGCGGCCTCAGTGAGCGAGCGAGCGCGCAGCTGCCTGCAGGGGCGCCTGAT
GCGGTATTTTCTCCTTACGCATCTGTGCGGTATTTCACACCGCATA
[142 nt withheld, positions 6767-6908]
C
[141 nt withheld, positions 6910-7050]
CCTTTGACGTTGGAGTCCACGTTCTTT
[37 nt withheld, positions 7078-7114]
ACCCTATCTCGGGCTATTCTTTTGATTTATAAGGGATTTTGCCGATTTCGGCCTATTGGTTAAAAAATGA
GCTGATTTAACAAAAATTTAACGCGAATTTTAACAAAATATTAACGTTTACAATTTTATGGTGCACTCTC
AGTACAATCTGCTCTGATGCCGCATAGTTAAGCCAGCCCCGACACCCGCCAACACCCGCTGACGCGCCCT
GACGGGCTTGTCTGCTCCCGGCATCCGCTTACAGACAAGCTGTGACCGTCTCCGGGAGCTGCATGTGTCA
GAGGTTTTCACCGTCATCACCGAAACGCGCGAGACGAAAGGGCCTCGTGATACGCCTATTTTTATAGGTT
AATGTCATGATAATAATGGTTTCTTAGACGTCAGGTGGCACTTTTCGGGGAAATGTGCGCGGAACCCCTA
TTTGTTTATTTTTCTAAATACATTCAAATATGTATCCGCTCATGAGACAATAACCCTGATAAATGCTTCA
ATAATATTGAAAAAGGAAGAGTATGAGTATTCAACATTTCCGTGTCGCCCTTATTCCCTTTTTTGCGGCA
TTTTGCCTTCCTGTTTTTGCTCACCCAGAAACGCTGGTGAAAGTAAAAGATGCTGAAGATCAGTTGGGTG
CACGAGTGGGTTACATCGAACTGGATCTCAACAGCGGTAAGATCCTTGAGAGTTTTCGCCCCGAAGAACG
TTTTCCAATGATGAGCACTTTTAAAGTTCTGCTATGTGGCGCGGTATTATCCCGTATTGACGCCGGGCAA
GAGCAACTCGGTCGCCGCATACACTATTCTCAGAATGACTTGGTTGAGTACTCACCAGTCACAGAAAAGC
ATCTTACGGATGGCATGACAGTAAGAGAATTATGCAGTGCTGCCATAACCATGAGTGATAACACTGCGGC
CAACTTACTTCTGACAACGATCGGAGGACCGAAGGAGCTAACCGCTTTTTTGCACAACATGGGGGATCAT
GTAACTCGCCTTGATCGTTGGGAACCGGAGCTGAATGAAGCCATACCAAACGACGAGCGTGACACCACGA
TGCCTGTAGCAATGGCAACAACGTTGCGCAAACTATTAACTGGCGAACTACTTACTCTAGCTTCCCGGCA
ACAATTAATAGACTGGATGGAGGCGGATAAAGTTGCAGGACCACTTCTGCGCTCGGCCCTTCCGGCTGGC
TGGTTTATTGCTGATAAATCTGGAGCCGGTGAGCGTGGAAGCCGCGGTATCATTGCAGCACTGGGGCCAG
ATGGTAAGCCCTCCCGTATCGTAGTTATCTACACGACGGGGAGTCAGGCAACTATGGATGAACGAAATAG
ACAGATCGCTGAGATAGGTGCCTCACTGATTAAGCATTGGTAACTGTCAGACCAAGTTTACTCATATATA
CTTTAGATTGATTTAAAACTTCATTTTTAATTTAAAAGGATCTAGGTGAAGATCCTTTTTGATAATCTCA
TGACCAAAATCCCTTAACGTGAGTTTTCGTTCCACTGAGCGTCAGACCCCGTAGAAAAGATCAAAGGATC
TTCTTGAGATCCTTTTTTTCTGCGCGTAATCTGCTGCTTGCAAACAAAAAAACCACCGCTACCAGCGGTG
GTTTGTTTGCCGGATCAAGAGCTACCAACTCTTTTTCCGAAGGTAACTGGCTTCAGCAGAGCGCAGATAC
CAAATACTGTCCTTCTAGTGTAGCCGTAGTTAGGCCACCACTTCAAGAACTCTGTAGCACCGCCTACATA
CCTCGCTCTGCTAATCCTGTTACCAGTGGCTGCTGCCAGTGGCGATAAGTCGTGTCTTACCGGGTTGGAC
TCAAGACGATAGTTACCGGATAAGGCGCAGCGGTCGGGCTGAACGGGGGGTTCGTGCACACAGCCCAGCT
TGGAGCGAACGACCTACACCGAACTGAGATACCTACAGCGTGAGCTATGAGAAAGCGCCACGCTTCCCGA
AGGGAGAAAGGCGGACAGGTATCCGGTAAGCGGCAGGGTCGGAACAGGAGAGCGCACGAGGGAGCTTCCA
GGGGGAAACGCCTGGTATCTTTATAGTCCTGTCGGGTTTCGCCACCTCTGACTTGAGCGTCGATTTTTGT
GATGCTCGTCAGGGGGGCGGAGCCTATGGAAAAACGCCAGCAACGCGGCCTTTTTACGGTTCCTGGCCTT
TTGCTGGCC
Features (pLannotate 1.2.2; 19 found; start..end, strand, type, name):
     17..257     +  promoter       U6 promoter: RNA polymerase III promoter for human U6 snRNA
    286..361     +  misc_RNA       gRNA scaffold: guide RNA scaffold for the Streptococcus pyogenes CRISPR/Cas9 system
    368..411     +  misc_RNA       gRNA scaffold (fragment): guide RNA scaffold for the Streptococcus pyogenes CRISPR/Cas9 system
    458..743     +  enhancer       CMV enhancer: human cytomegalovirus immediate early enhancer; contains an 18-bp deletion relative to the standard CMV enhancer
    745..1022    +  promoter       chicken β-actin promoter: No description available
   1023..1251    +  intron         hybrid intron: hybrid between chicken β-actin (CBA) and minute virus of mice (MMV) introns (Gray et al., 2011)
   1389..2990    +  CDS            Cas9(N): N-terminal portion of Streptococcus pyogenes Cas9 (Zetsche et al., 2015)
   2991..5489    +  CDS            Cas9(C): C-terminal portion of Streptococcus pyogenes Cas9 (Zetsche et al., 2015)
   5490..5537    +  CDS            nucleoplasmin NLS: bipartite nuclear localization signal from nucleoplasmin
   5607..6320    +  CDS            EGFP: EGFP is a basic (constitutively fluorescent) green fluorescent protein published in 1996, derived from Aequorea victoria. It is reported to be a rapidly-maturing weak dimer with moderate acid sensitivity.
   6354..6465    +  polyA_signal   bGH poly(A) signal: bovine growth hormone polyadenylation signal
   6570..6710    +  repeat_region  AAV2 ITR: inverted terminal repeat of adeno-associated virus serotype 2 inverted
   6715..6766    -  misc_feature   bom (fragment): basis of mobility region from pBR322
   6785..7165    +  rep_origin     M13 ori (sequence partly withheld): M13 bacteriophage origin of replication; arrow indicates direction of (+) strand synthesis
   7241..7290    -  misc_feature   bom (fragment): basis of mobility region from pBR322
   7392..7427    -  CDS            rop (fragment): Rop protein, which maintains plasmids at low copy number; rop
   7522..7626    +  promoter       AmpR promoter: bla
   7627..8487    +  CDS            AmpR: β-lactamase; bla; confers resistance to ampicillin, carbenicillin, and related antibiotics
   8658..9246    +  rep_origin     ori: high-copy-number ColE1/pMB1/pBR322/pUC origin of replication
