[The description below was written by a language model from this plasmid's Addgene catalogue record and pLannotate feature annotations shown in this document.]
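Description:
PX458_HBP1_1 is a mammalian CRISPR/Cas9 expression plasmid built on the PX458 backbone, carrying a single guide RNA directed at the 3' end of the human HBP1 gene. It is about 9.3 kb and is propagated in E. coli as a high-copy plasmid through a ColE1/pUC-type origin, with ampicillin selection provided by the β-lactamase gene under its own promoter. The backbone also contains an M13/f1-type phage origin, a single annotated AAV2 inverted terminal repeat and small fragments of pBR322 bom and rop. These are carry-over backbone elements rather than functional parts of the design.

Two expression units deliver the editing components from one plasmid. A human U6 RNA polymerase III promoter drives the HBP1-specific spacer, which was inserted by Gibson cloning and is fused to the Streptococcus pyogenes guide RNA scaffold; a second, partial scaffold fragment is annotated just downstream. A hybrid CBh-style promoter made up of the CMV enhancer, chicken β-actin promoter and a hybrid intron drives S. pyogenes Cas9. The annotation software splits Cas9 into adjoining N- and C-terminal portions, but they form one continuous coding region. Cas9 is followed by a nucleoplasmin nuclear localization signal, EGFP and a bGH polyadenylation signal. The element linking Cas9 to EGFP is not annotated in the feature table. EGFP fluorescence lets transfected cells be identified or sorted.

According to the depositor, the plasmid belongs to a CRISPR-based epitope-tagging system (CETCh-seq). In that system, cutting near the end of an endogenous gene enables a tag, currently FLAG, to be added. The tagged DNA-binding protein can then be profiled by ChIP-seq with a standard tag antibody. The donor template needed for tagging is not part of this construct.
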