Addgene plasmid #86320: PX458_HBP1_1
Purpose: Encodes gRNA for 3' target of human HBP1
Depositing lab: Eric Mendenhall & Richard M. Myers. Depositing organization: University of Alabama in Huntsville. Publication: CETCh-seq: CRISPR epitope tagging ChIP-seq of DNA-binding proteins. Savic D, Partridge EC, Newberry KM, Smith SB, Meadows SK, Roberts BS, Mackiewicz M, Mendenhall EM, Myers RM. Genome Res. 2015 Sep 9. 10.1101/gr.193540.115 PubMed 26355004.
Backbone
  Vector backbone: PX458
  Vector type: CRISPR
Growth in bacteria
  Bacterial resistance: Ampicillin, 100 μg/mL
  Growth temperature: 37°C
  Growth strain: DH5alpha
  Copy number: High Copy
Gene/Insert
  Gene/Insert name: gRNA against HBP1
  gRNA/shRNA sequence: GCTCACAACAACATTAAACC
  Species: H. sapiens (human)
  Entrez Gene: HBP1
  Cloning method: Gibson Cloning
  Sequencing primers: 5′ pBR322ori-F
Terms and licenses: Academic/Nonprofit Terms; Industry Terms: Not Available to Industry
Depositor comments: Note: This plasmid is part of the Mendenhall and Meyers CRISPR-based Tagging system to add a tag (currently using FLAG) to endogenous proteins. Please see https://www.addgene.org/crispr/tagging/ for more details.
How to cite: PX458_HBP1_1 was a gift from Eric Mendenhall & Richard M. Myers (Addgene plasmid # 86320 ; http://n2t.net/addgene:86320 ; RRID:Addgene_86320)
