>Addgene plasmid #86320 | PX458_HBP1_1 | addgene partial sequence | sequence record 170859 | Addgene Partial NGS Result
GACTATAAGGACCACGACGGAGACTACAAGGATCATGATATTGATTACAAAGACGATGACGATAAGATGG
CCCCAAAGAAGAAGCGGAAGGTCGGTATCCACGGAGTCCCAGCAGCCGACAAGAAGTACAGCATCGGCCT
GGACATCGGCACCAACTCTGTGGGCTGGGCCGTGATCACCGACGAGTACAAGGTGCCCAGCAAGAAATTC
AAGGTGCTGGGCAACACCGACCGGCACAGCATCAAGAAGAACCTGATCGGAGCCCTGCTGTTCGACAGCG
GCGAAACAGCCGAGGCCACCCGGCTGAAGAGAACCGCCAGAAGAAGATACACCAGACGGAAGAACCGGAT
CTGCTATCTGCAAGAGATCTTCAGCAACGAGATGGCCAAGGTGGACGACAGCTTCTTCCACAGACTGGAA
GAGTCCTTCCTGGTGGAAGAGGATAAGAAGCACGAGCGGCACCCCATCTTCGGCAACATCGTGGACGAGG
TGGCCTACCACGAGAAGTACCCCACCATCTACCACCTGAGAAAGAAACTGGTGGACAGCACCGACAAGGC
CGACCTGCGGCTGATCTATCTGGCCCTGGCCCACATGATCAAGTTCCGGGGCCACTTCCTGATCGAGGGC
GACCTGAACCCCGACAACAGCGACGTGGACAAGCTGTTCATCCAGCTGGTGCAGACCTACAACCAGCTGT
TCGAGGAAAACCCCATCAACGCCAGCGGCGTGGACGCCAAGGCCATCCTGTCTGCCAGACTGAGCAAGAG
CAGACGGCTGGAAAATCTGATCGCCCAGCTGCCCGGCGAGAAGAAGAATGGCCTGTTCGGAAACCTGATT
GCCCTGAGCCTGGGCCTGACCCCCAACTTCAAGAGCAACTTCGACCTGGCCGAGGATGCCAAACTGCAGC
TGAGCAAGGACACCTACGACGACGACCTGGACAACCTGCTGGCCCAGATCGGCGACCAGTACGCCGACCT
GTTTCTGGCCGCCAAGAACCTGTCCGACGCCATCCTGCTGAGCGACATCCTGAGAGTGAACACCGAGATC
ACCAAGGCCCCCCTGAGCGCCTCTATGATCAAGAGATACGACGAGCACCACCAGGACCTGACCCTGCTGA
AAGCTCTCGTGCGGCAGCAGCTGCCTGAGAAGTACAAAGAGATTTTCTTCGACCAGAGCAAGAACGGCTA
CGCCGGCTACATTGACGGCGGAGCCAGCCAGGAAGAGTTCTACAAGTTCATCAAGCCCATCCTGGAAAAG
ATGGACGGCACCGAGGAACTGCTCGTGAAGCTGAACAGAGAGGACCTGCTGCGGAAGCAGCGGACCTTCG
ACAACGGCAGCATCCCCCACCAGATCCACCTGGGAGAGCTGCACGCCATTCTGCGGCGGCAGGAAGATTT
TTACCCATTCCTGAAGGACAACCGGGAAAAGATCGAGAAGATCCTGACCTTCCGCATCCCCTACTACGTG
GGCCCTCTGGCCAGGGGAAACAGCAGATTCGCCTGGATGACCAGAAAGAGCGAGGAAACCATCACCCCCT
GGAACTTCGAGGAAGTGGTGGACAAGGGCGCTTCCGCCCAGAGCTTCATCGAGCGGATGACCAACTTCGA
TAAGAACCTGCCCAACGAGAAGGTGCTGCCCAAGCACAGCCTGCTGTACGAGTACTTCACCGTGTATAAC
GAGCTGACCAAAGTGAAATACGTGACCGAGGGAATGAGAAAGCCCGCCTTCCTGAGCGGCGAGCAGAAAA
AGGCCATCGTGGACCTGCTGTTCAAGACCAACCGGAAAGTGACCGTGAAGCAGCTGAAAGAGGACTACTT
CAAGAAAATCGAGTGCTTCGACTCCGTGGAAATCTCCGGCGTGGAAGATCGGTTCAACGCCTCCCTGGGC
ACATACCACGATCTGCTGAAAATTATCAAGGACAAGGACTTCCTGGACAATGAGGAAAACGAGGACATTC
TGGAAGATATCGTGCTGACCCTGACACTGTTTGAGGACAGAGAGATGATCGAGGAACGGCTGAAAACCTA
TGCCCACCTGTTCGACGACAAAGTGATGAAGCAGCTGAAGCGGCGGAGATACACCGGCTGGGGCAGGCTG
AGCCGGAAGCTGATCAACGGCATCCGGGACAAGCAGTCCGGCAAGACAATCCTGGATTTCCTGAAGTCCG
ACGGCTTCGCCAACAGAAACTTCATGCAGCTGATCCACGACGACAGCCTGACCTTTAAAGAGGACATCCA
GAAAGCCCAGGTGTCCGGCCAGGGCGATAGCCTGCACGAGCACATTGCCAATCTGGCCGGCAGCCCCGCC
ATTAAGAAGGGCATCCTGCAGACAGTGAAGGTGGTGGACGAGCTCGTGAAAGTGATGGGCCGGCACAAGC
CCGAGAACATCGTGATCGAAATGGCCAGAGAGAACCAGACCACCCAGAAGGGACAGAAGAACAGCCGCGA
GAGAATGAAGCGGATCGAAGAGGGCATCAAAGAGCTGGGCAGCCAGATCCTGAAAGAACACCCCGTGGAA
AACACCCAGCTGCAGAACGAGAAGCTGTACCTGTACTACCTGCAGAATGGGCGGGATATGTACGTGGACC
AGGAACTGGACATCAACCGGCTGTCCGACTACGATGTGGACCATATCGTGCCTCAGAGCTTTCTGAAGGA
CGACTCCATCGACAACAAGGTGCTGACCAGAAGCGACAAGAACCGGGGCAAGAGCGACAACGTGCCCTCC
GAAGAGGTCGTGAAGAAGATGAAGAACTACTGGCGGCAGCTGCTGAACGCCAAGCTGATTACCCAGAGAA
AGTTCGACAATCTGACCAAGGCCGAGAGAGGCGGCCTGAGCGAACTGGATAAGGCCGGCTTCATCAAGAG
ACAGCTGGTGGAAACCCGGCAGATCACAAAGCACGTGGCACAGATCCTGGACTCCCGGATGAACACTAAG
TACGACGAGAATGACAAGCTGATCCGGGAAGTGAAAGTGATCACCCTGAAGTCCAAGCTGGTGTCCGATT
TCCGGAAGGATTTCCAGTTTTACAAAGTGCGCGAGATCAACAACTACCACCACGCCCACGACGCCTACCT
GAACGCCGTCGTGGGAACCGCCCTGATCAAAAAGTACCCTAAGCTGGAAAGCGAGTTCGTGTACGGCGAC
TACAAGGTGTACGACGTGCGGAAGATGATCGCCAAGAGCGAGCAGGAAATCGGCAAGGCTACCGCCAAGT
ACTTCTTCTACAGCAACATCATGAACTTTTTCAAGACCGAGATTACCCTGGCCAACGGCGAGATCCGGAA
GCGGCCTCTGATCGAGACAAACGGCGAAACCGGGGAGATCGTGTGGGATAAGGGCCGGGATTTTGCCACC
GTGCGGAAAGTGCTGAGCATGCCCCAAGTGAATATCGTGAAAAAGACCGAGGTGCAGACAGGCGGCTTCA
GCAAAGAGTCTATCCTGCCCAAGAGGAACAGCGATAAGCTGATCGCCAGAAAGAAGGACTGGGACCCTAA
GAAGTACGGCGGCTTCGACAGCCCCACCGTGGCCTATTCTGTGCTGGTGGTGGCCAAAGTGGAAAAGGGC
AAGTCCAAGAAACTGAAGAGTGTGAAAGAGCTGCTGGGGATCACCATCATGGAAAGAAGCAGCTTCGAGA
AGAATCCCATCGACTTTCTGGAAGCCAAGGGCTACAAAGAAGTGAAAAAGGACCTGATCATCAAGCTGCC
TAAGTACTCCCTGTTCGAGCTGGAAAACGGCCGGAAGAGAATGCTGGCCTCTGCCGGCGAACTGCAGAAG
GGAAACGAACTGGCCCTGCCCTCCAAATATGTGAACTTCCTGTACCTGGCCAGCCACTATGAGAAGCTGA
AGGGCTCCCCCGAGGATAATGAGCAGAAACAGCTGTTTGTGGAACAGCACAAGCACTACCTGGACGAGAT
CATCGAGCAGATCAGCGAGTTCTCCAAGAGAGTGATCCTGGCCGACGCTAATCTGGACAAAGTGCTGTCC
GCCTACAACAAGCACCGGGATAAGCCCATCAGAGAGCAGGCCGAGAATATCATCCACCTGTTTACCCTGA
CCAATCTGGGAGCCCCTGCCGCCTTCAAGTACTTTGACACCACCATCGACCGGAAGAGGTACACCAGCAC
CAAAGAGGTGCTGGACGCCACCCTGATCCACCAGAGCATCACCGGCCTGTACGAGACACGGATCGACCTG
TCTCAGCTGGGAGGCGACAAAAGGCCGGCGGCCACGAAAAAGGCCGGCCAGGCAAAAAAGAAAAAGGAAT
TCGGCAGTGGAGAGGGCAGAGGAAGTCTGCTAACATGCGGTGACGTCGAGGAGAATCCTGGCCCAGTGAG
CAAGGGCGAGGAGCTGTTCACCGGGGTGGTGCCCATCCTGGTCGAGCTGGACGGCGACGTAAACGGCCAC
AAGTTCAGCGTGTCCGGCGAGGGCGAGGGCGATGCCACCTACGGCAAGCTGACCCTGAAGTTCATCTGCA
CCACCGGCAAGCTGCCCGTGCCCTGGCCCACCCTCGTGACCACCCTGACCTACGGCGTGCAGTGCTTCAG
CCGCTACCCCGACCACATGAAGCAGCACGACTTCTTCAAGTCCGCCATGCCCGAAGGCTACGTCCAGGAG
CGCACCATCTTCTTCAAGGACGACGGCAACTACAAGACCCGCGCCGAGGTGAAGTTCGAGGGCGACACCC
TGGTGAACCGCATCGAGCTGAAGGGCATCGACTTCAAGGAGGACGGCAACATCCTGGGGCACAAGCTGGA
GTACAACTACAACAGCCACAACGTCTATATCATGGCCGACAAGCAGAAGAACGGCATCAAGGTGAACTTC
AAGATCCGCCACAACATCGAGGACGGCAGCGTGCAGCTCGCCGACCACTACCAGCAGAACACCCCCATCG
GCGACGGCCCCGTGCTGCTGCCCGACAACCACTACCTGAGCACCCAGTCCGCCCTGAGCAAAGACCCCAA
CGAGAAGCGCGATCACATGGTCCTGCTGGAGTTCGTGACCGCCGCCGGGATCACTCTCGGCATGGACGAG
CTGTACAAGGAATTCTAACTAGAGCTCGCTGATCAGCCTCGACTGTGCCTTCTAGTTGCCAGCCATCTGT
TGTTTGCCCCTCCCCCGTGCCTTCCTTGACCCTGGAAGGTGCCACTCCCACTGTCCTTTCCTAATAAAAT
GAGGAAATTGCATCGCATTGTCTGAGTAGGTGTCATTCTATTCTGGGGGGTGGGGTGGGGCAGGACAGCA
AGGGGGAGGATTGGGAAGAGAATAGCAGGCATGCTGGGGAGCGGCCGCAGGAACCCCTAGTGATGGAGTT
GGCCACTCCCTCTCTGCGCGCTCGCTCGCTCACTGAGGCCGGGCGACCAAAGGTCGCCCGACGCCCGGGC
TTTGCCCGGGCGGCCTCAGTGAGCGAGCGAGCGCGCAGCTGCCTGCAGGGGCGCCTGATGCGGTATTTTC
TCCTTACGCATCTGTGCGGTATTTCACACCGCATA
[95 nt withheld, positions 5496-5590]
T
[46 nt withheld, positions 5592-5637]
C
[141 nt withheld, positions 5639-5779]
CCTTTGACGTTGGAGTCCACGTTCTTT
[37 nt withheld, positions 5807-5843]
ACTCTATCTCGGGCTATTCTTTTGATTTATAAGGGATTTTGCCGATTTCGGTCTATTGGTTAAAAAATGA
GCTGATTTAACAAAAATTTAACGCGAATTTTAACAAAATATTAACGTTTACAATTTTATGGTGCACTCTC
AGTACAATCTGCTCTGATGCCGCATAGTTAAGCCAGCCCCGACACCCGCCAACACCCGCTGACGCGCCCT
GACGGGCTTGTCTGCTCCCGGCATCCGCTTACAGACAAGCTGTGACCGTCTCCGGGAGCTGCATGTGTCA
GAGGTTTTCACCGTCATCACCGAAACGCGCGAGACGAAAGGGCCTCGTGATACGCCTATTTTTATAGGTT
AATGTCATGATAATAATGGTTTCTTAGACGTCAGGTGGCACTTTTCGGGGAAATGTGCGCGGAACCCCTA
TTTGTTTATTTTTCTAAATACATTCAAATATGTATCCGCTCATGAGACAATAACCCTGATAAATGCTTCA
ATAATATTGAAAAAGGAAGAGTATGAGTATTCAACATTTCCGTGTCGCCCTTATTCCCTTTTTTGCGGCA
TTTTGCCTTCCTGTTTTTGCTCACCCAGAAACGCTGGTGAAAGTAAAAGATGCTGAAGATCAGTTGGGTG
CACGAGTGGGTTACATCGAACTGGATCTCAACAGCGGTAAGATCCTTGAGAGTTTTCGCCCCGAAGAACG
TTTTCCAATGATGAGCACTTTTAAAGTTCTGCTATGTGGCGCGGTATTATCCCGTATTGACGCCGGGCAA
GAGCAACTCGGTCGCCGCATACACTATTCTCAGAATGACTTGGTTGAGTACTCACCAGTCACAGAAAAGC
ATCTTACGGATGGCATGACAGTAAGAGAATTATGCAGTGCTGCCATAACCATGAGTGATAACACTGCGGC
CAACTTACTTCTGACAACGATCGGAGGACCGAAGGAGCTAACCGCTTTTTTGCACAACATGGGGGATCAT
GTAACTCGCCTTGATCGTTGGGAACCGGAGCTGAATGAAGCCATACCAAACGACGAGCGTGACACCACGA
TGCCTGTAGCAATGGCAACAACGTTGCGCAAACTATTAACTGGCGAACTACTTACTCTAGCTTCCCGGCA
ACAATTAATAGACTGGATGGAGGCGGATAAAGTTGCAGGACCACTTCTGCGCTCGGCCCTTCCGGCTGGC
TGGTTTATTGCTGATAAATCTGGAGCCGGTGAGCGTGGAAGCCGCGGTATCATTGCAGCACTGGGGCCAG
ATGGTAAGCCCTCCCGTATCGTAGTTATCTACACGACGGGGAGTCAGGCAACTATGGATGAACGAAATAG
ACAGATCGCTGAGATAGGTGCCTCACTGATTAAGCATTGGTAACTGTCAGACCAAGTTTACTCATATATA
CTTTAGATTGATTTAAAACTTCATTTTTAATTTAAAAGGATCTAGGTGAAGATCCTTTTTGATAATCTCA
TGACCAAAATCCCTTAACGTGAGTTTTCGTTCCACTGAGCGTCAGACCCCGTAGAAAAGATCAAAGGATC
TTCTTGAGATCCTTTTTTTCTGCGCGTAATCTGCTGCTTGCAAACAAAAAAACCACCGCTACCAGCGGTG
GTTTGTTTGCCGGATCAAGAGCTACCAACTCTTTTTCCGAAGGTAACTGGCTTCAGCAGAGCGCAGATAC
CAAATACTGTTCTTCTAGTGTAGCCGTAGTTAGGCCACCACTTCAAGAACTCTGTAGCACCGCCTACATA
CCTCGCTCTGCTAATCCTGTTACCAGTGGCTGCTGCCAGTGGCGATAAGTCGTGTCTTACCGGGTTGGAC
TCAAGACGATAGTTACCGGATAAGGCGCAGCGGTCGGGCTGAACGGGGGGTTCGTGCACACAGCCCAGCT
TGGAGCGAACGACCTACACCGAACTGAGATACCTACAGCGTGAGCTATGAGAAAGCGCCACGCTTCCCGA
AGGGAGAAAGGCGGACAGGTATCCGGTAAGCGGCAGGGTCGGAACAGGAGAGCGCACGAGGGAGCTTCCA
GGGGGAAACGCCTGGTATCTTTATAGTCCTGTCGGGTTTCGCCACCTCTGACTTGAGCGTCGATTTTTGT
GATGCTCGTCAGGGGGGCGGAGCCTATGGAAAAACGCCAGCAACGCGGCCTTTTTACGGTTCCTGGCCTT
TTGCTGGCCTTTTGCTCACATGTGAGGGCCTATTTCCCATGATTCCTTCATATTTGCATATACGATACAA
GGCTGTTAGAGAGATAATTGGAATTAATTTGACTGTAAACACAAAGATATTAGTACAAAATACGTGACGT
AGAAAGTAATAATTTCTTGGGTAGTTTGCAGTTTTAAAATTATGTTTTAAAATGGACTATCATATGCTTA
CCGTAACTTGAAAGTATTTCGATTTCTTGGCTTTATATATCTTGTGGAAAGGACGAAACACCGCTCACAA
CAACATTAAACCGTTTTAGAGCTAGAAATAGCAAGTTAAAATAAGGCTAGTCCGTTATCAACTTGAAAAA
GTGGCACCGAGTCGGTGCTTTTTTGTTTTAGAGCTAGAAATAGCAAGTTAAAATAAGGCTAGTCCGTTTT
TAGCGCGTGCGCCAATTCTGCAGACAAATGGCTCTAGAGGTACC
